>Addgene plasmid #154260 | pPGC1a_Distal Promoter-FLuc2P | addgene full sequence | sequence record 306859 | Addgene NGS Result
GCCATGGGGCGGAGAATGGGCGGAACTGGGCGGAGTTAGGGGCGGGATGGGCGGAGTTAGGGGCGGGACT
ATGGTTGCTGACTAATTGAGATGCATGCTTTGCATACTTCTGCCTGCTGGGGAGCCTGGGGACTTTCCAC
ACCTGGTTGCTGACTAATTGAGATGCATGCTTTGCATACTTCTGCCTGCTGGGGAGCCTGGGGACTTTCC
ACACCCTAACTGACACACATTCCACAGCTGGTTCTTTCCGCCTCAGAAGGTAGCTAACCAAGTTCCTCTT
TCAGAGGTTATTTCAGGCCATGGTGCTGCGCAGATCAGCGGAAGAGCGCCCAATACGCAAACGGATCCTT
ATCGATTTTACCACATTTGTAGAGGTTTTACTTGCTTTAAAAAACCTCCCACACCTCCCCCTGAACCTGA
AACATAAAATGAATGCAATTGTTGTTGTTAACTTGTTTATTGCAGCTTATAATGGTTACAAATAAAGCAA
TAGCATCACAAATTTCACAAATAAAGCATTTTTTTCACTGCATTCTAGTTGTGGTTTGTCCAAACTCATC
AATGTATCTTATCATGTCTGCTCGAAGCGGCCGGCCGCCCCGACTCTAGAGTCGCGGCCTTAGACGTTGA
TCCTGGCGCTGGCGCAAGCAGCAGGGTGTCTATCCATGCCGCTCTCCTGGGCGCAGCTCATGGGCAGGGT
GCCGGCGGCCTGCTCCTCCACCTCGGGAGGGAAGCCGTGAGAATTCACGGCGATCTTGCCGCCCTTCTTG
GCCTTAATGAGAATCTCGCGGATCTTGCGGGCGTCCAACTTGCCGGTCAGTCCTTTAGGCACCTCGTCCA
CGAACACAACACCACCGCGCAGCTTCTTGGCGGTTGTAACCTGGCTGGCCACATAGTCCACGATCTCCTT
CTCGGTCATGGTTTTACCGTGTTCCAGCACGACGACTGCGGCGGGCAGCTCGCCGGCATCGTCGTCGGGC
AGGCCGGCGACCCCGGCGTCGAAGATGTTGGGGTGTTGCAGCAGGATGCTCTCCAGTTCGGCTGGGGCTA
CCTGGTAGCCCTTGTATTTGATCAGGCTCTTCAGCCGGTCCACGATGAAGAAGTGCTCGTCCTCGTCCCA
GTAGGCGATGTCGCCGCTGTGCAGCCAGCCGTCCTTGTCGATGAGAGCGTTTGTAGCCTCGGGGTTGTTA
ACGTAGCCGCTCATGATCATGGGGCCACGGACGCACAGCTCGCCGCGCTGGTTCACACCCAGTGTCTTAC
CGGTGTCCAAGTCCACCACCTTAGCCTCGAAGAAGGGCACCACCTTGCCTACTGCGCCAGGCTTGTCGTC
CCCTTCGGGGGTGATCAGAATGGCGCTGGTTGTTTCTGTCAGGCCGTAGCCCTGGCGGATGCCTGGTAGG
TGGAAGCGTTTGGCCACGGCCTCACCTACCTCCTTGCTGAGCGGCGCCCCGCCGCTGGCGATCTCGTGCA
AGTTGCTTAGGTCGTACTTGTCGATGAGAGTGCTCTTAGCGAAGAAGCTAAATAGTGTGGGCACCAGCAG
GGCAGATTGAATCTTATAGTCTTGCAAGCTGCGCAAGAATAGCTCCTCCTCGAAGCGGTACATGAGCACG
ACCCGAAAGCCGCAGATCAAGTAGCCCAGCGTGGTGAACATGCCGAAGCCGTGGTGAAATGGCACCACGC
TGAGGATAGCGGTGTCGGGGATGATCTGGTTGCCGAAGATGGGGTCGCGGGCATGACTGAATCGGACACA
AGCGGTGCGGTGCGGTAGGGCTACGCCCTTGGGCAATCCGGTACTGCCACTACTGTTCATGATCAGGGCG
ATGGTTTTGTCCCGGTCGAAGCTCTCGGGCACGAAGTCGTACTCGTTGAAGCCGGGTGGCAAATGGGAAG
TCACGAAGGTGTACATGCTTTGGAAGCCCTGGTAGTCGGTCTTGCTATCCATGATGATGATCTTTTGTAT
GATCGGTAGCTTCTTTTGCACGTTGAGGATCTTTTGCAGCCCTTTCTTGCTCACGAATACGACGGTGGGC
TGGCTGATGCCCATGCTGTTCAGCAGCTCGCGCTCGTTGTAGATGTCGTTAGCTGGGGCCACAGCCACAC
CGATGAACAGGGCACCCAACACGGGCATGAAGAACTGCAAGCTATTCTCGCTGCACACCACGATCCGATG
GTTTGTATTCAGCCCATAGCGCTTCATAGCTTCTGCCAGCCGAACGCTCATCTCGAAGTACTCGGCGTAG
GTAATGTCCACCTCGATATGTGCGTCGGTAAAGGCGATGGTGCCGGGCACCAGGGCGTAGCGCTTCATGG
CTTTGTGCAGCTGCTCGCCGGCGGTCCCGTCTTCGAGTGGGTAGAATGGCGCTGGGCCCTTCTTAATGTT
TTTGGCATCTTCCATGGTGGCTTTACCAACAGTACCGGATTGCCAAGCTTCTCACAACAAGGGCTTCGGC
AGGCCACTTTTTAATTCACAAGGGCATGGTGACGTGGGAGGGCATCTCAGAGTCACTACTAAATGAACTC
CACAATAGGGCACAAATCTGAAACCCAATCTTAGCCAGATACGAACGTAAGAGCAAATATGTACAGTATC
ATGTGCTTTCCAGCAGCCCTGTGTCTCGAGGGAGCTCTCTGACATCAGCAATTGAGACAGGTGGTTCCCT
TTCCAACCCGTGGAAAATAAAACCCTAGTTCAGAGGCACTAAGTAAATATAGCAGTACTGTAATTTTTCC
TTGGTGCACTCTCCCTGTGATTTCTGTCCTATGATGACACTTTATCCCGGGAACCCATTCAGGACATCCA
TCCATGCCCATAACTGACTGAACATTTGCAAACTGGTTAATATTGACATTAAAGAGAGTGTAGAAGACTC
TGTTTTATGGCCCCAGTTGGTAGAGCTAGGGTTTTCCTCCTCTCATTTATTTGGAATACGTTGTCAAGTG
GCTGCTCAAAACTTTACTGGATTATTTCACCCTTTGTCCCCTGTTGCTAGCGAGCTCAGGTACCGGCCAG
TTAGGCCAGAGAAATGTTCTGGCACCTGCACTTGCACTGGGGACAGCCTATTTTGCTAGTTTGTTTTGTT
TCGTTTTGTTTTGATGGAGAGCGTATGTTAGTACTATCGATTCACACAAAAAACCAACACACAGATGTAA
TGAAAATAAAGATATTTTATTGCGGCCTGTCCAATACCTCCCGTACCTTAATATTACTTACTTATCCTTG
AGAGACGTACTAGTAACCCTGATAAATGCTTCAATAATATTGAAAAAGGACGAGTATGAGCATCCAACAT
TTTCGTGTCGCACTCATTCCCTTCTTTGCGGCATTTTGCTTGCCTGTTTTTGCACACCCCGAAACGCTGG
TGAAAGTAAAAGATGCTGAAGATCAACTGGGTGCAAGAGTGGGCTATATCGAACTGGATCTCAATAGCGG
CAAGATCCTTGAGTCTTTCCGCCCCGAAGAACGATTCCCGATGATGAGCACTTTCAAAGTACTGCTATGT
GGCGCGGTGTTGTCCCGTATAGACGCCGGGCAAGAGCAGCTTGGTCGCCGTATACACTACTCACAAAACG
ACTTGGTTGAGTACTCGCCGGTCACGGAAAAGCATCTTACGGATGGCATGACGGTAAGAGAATTGTGTAG
TGCTGCCATTACCATGAGCGACAACACCGCGGCCAACTTACTTCTGACAACGATCGGAGGCCCTAAGGAG
CTGACTGCATTTCTTCATAATATGGGTGATCATGTGACCCGGCTTGACCGCTGGGAACCAGAGTTGAACG
AAGCCATACCGAACGACGAGCGTGATACCACGATGCCAGTAGCAATGGCCACAACTCTTCGGAAACTACT
CACTGGCGAACTTCTTACTCTAGCATCACGACAGCAGCTCATAGACTGGATGGAGGCGGACAAAGTAGCA
GGACCACTTCTTCGCTCGGCCCTCCCTGCTGGCTGGTTCATTGCTGACAAATCGGGGGCCGGTGAACGCG
GCTCTCGCGGCATCATTGCTGCGCTGGGGCCTGATGGTAAGCCCTCACGAATCGTAGTGATCTACACGAC
GGGGAGTCAGGCCACTATGGACGAACGAAATAGGCAGATCGCTGAGATCGGTGCCTCACTGATCAAGCAC
TGGTAACCACTGCAGTGGTTTAGCATTTGCGGCCGCTGTCAGACCAAGTTTACTCATATATACTTTAGAT
TGATTTAAAACTTCATTTTTAATTTAAAAGGATCTAGGTGAAGATCCTTTTTGATAATCTCATGACCAAA
ATCCCTTAACGTGAGTTTTCGTTCCACTGAGCGTCAGACCCCGTAGAAAAGATCAAAGGATCTTCTTGAG
ATCCTTTTTTTCTGCGCGTAATCTGCTGCTTGCAAACAAAAAAACCACCGCTACCAGCGGTGGTTTGTTT
GCCGGATCAAGAGCTACCAACTCTTTTTCCGAAGGTAACTGGCTTCAGCAGAGCGCAGATACCAAATACT
GTTCTTCTAGTGTAGCCGTAGTTAGGCCACCACTTCAAGAACTCTGTAGCACCGCCTACATACCTCGCTC
TGCTAATCCTGTTACCAGTGGCTGCTGCCAGTGGCGATAAGTCGTGTCTTACCGGGTTGGACTCAAGACG
ATAGTTACCGGATAAGGCGCAGCGGTCGGGCTGAACGGGGGGTTCGTGCACACAGCCCAGCTTGGAGCGA
ACGACCTACACCGAACTGAGATACCTACAGCGTGAGCTATGAGAAAGCGCCACGCTTCCCGAAGGGAGAA
AGGCGGACAGGTATCCGGTAAGCGGCAGGGTCGGAACAGGAGAGCGCACGAGGGAGCTTCCAGGGGGAAA
CGCCTGGTATCTTTATAGTCCTGTCGGGTTTCGCCACCTCTGACTTGAGCGTCGATTTTTGTGATGCTCG
TCAGGGGGGCGGAGCCTATGGAAAAACGCCAGCAACGCGGCCTTTTTACGGTTCCTGGCCTTTTGCTGGC
CTTTTGCTCACATGTTCTTTCCTGCGTTATCCCCTGATTCTGTGGATAACCGTATTACCGCCTTTGAGTG
AGCTGATACCGCTCGCCGCAGCCGAACGACCGAGCGCAGCGAGTCAGTGAGCGAGGAAGCGGAAGAGCGC
TGCCGGCACCTGTCCTACGAGTTGCATGATAAAGAAGACAGTCATAAGTGCGGCGACGATAGTCATGCCC
CGCGCCCACCGGAAGGAGCTGACTGGGTTGAAGGCTCTCAAGGGCATCGGTCGACAGCATCTAGTTCGAA
CACACAAAAAACCAACACACAGATGTAATGAAAATAAAGATATTTTATTGCGGCCATGACCGGTTCTAGA
GTTTAAACTCGACCTACCTCCTTAGCGCGCGGTCGTGTACTGGGCCGGCGGTTGCCGCTGTCGGCCAGCA
CCTCGACGCAGCCGTCGGTCCATACGGCTGCGCTCCGGCGAGCGATTTGTGTGCGACCGACGGTGCCGGC
CCCGCTGCGGACGATGGCATCGCAGCGGCCTTGAGCCCAGGCAGCATCGTCGAAGTTGCCGTCCACGAGG
CTCTGGTAGAGCTGATCCAGGCCGATGCGCAGCATGTAGGCTCGCAGACGAGGGCTGCCGGCCAGCTCGG
GATGCCGGCGCTCGAAGTAGCGAGTCTGCTGCTCCATGCAAGCCAGCCAGGGCCGCCAGAAGAAGATGTT
GGCCACCTCGTACTGACTGTCCCCGAACATAGCTTCGGACCAGTCGATTACGGCGGTGATGCGGCCGTTG
TCGGTCAGGACGTTGTTGCTGCCGAAGTCGGCATGGACGAGGTGGCGCACCTCGGGACAGTCTTCGGCCC
ACAGCATCAGTTCGTCCAGGGCTTGAGCTACGCTGGCGGACACGGTGTCGTCCATCACGGTCTGCCAGTG
GTAGACATGGGGATCAGCAATGGCGCAAATGAAATCCCGCCAGGTTGTGTACTGGCCGATGCCTTGGGGC
CCGAATGGGCCGAAGCCGCTGGTTTGACTGAGGTCGGCGGCGGCAATAGCATCCATAGCTTCGGCGACAG
GCTGTAACACAGCAGGCAGCTCTGTTTCGGGGAGGTCTTGGAGAGTAACGCCTTGGGCGCGTCTACTGAT
GCAGTATGTCAGGCTCTCGCTGAACTCGCCGATGTCCAACACTTCGGGGATGGGTAGTGCAGCGCTGGCG
AAGTGGCGGTACACGTAGCGGTCTTTGTAGAAGCCATCAGCGCAGCTATTCACCCGCAGTACATAGCCGC
GTCCGCCGACATCGAAGCTGAAGGCTCGGCTCTCTTCGCCCTCCGACAACTGCATCAGGTCGCTCACACT
GTCGAACTTCTCGATGAGAAATTTTTCAACGCTGGTAGCGGTGAGTTCGGGCTTCTTCATGGTGGCGCTA
GTGTCAGAAGAATCGAGCTTTTTGCAAAAGCCTAGGCCTCCAAAAAAGCCTCCTCACTACTTCTGGAATA
GCTCAGAGGCAGAGGCGGCCTCGGCCTCTGCATAAATAAAAAAAATTAGTCA
Features (pLannotate 1.2.2; 13 found; start..end, strand, type, name):
    293..424     +  CDS            LT_SV40 (fragment): Experimental evidence at protein level: Swiss-Prot protein existence level 1. Isoform 17kT antigen targets host RBL2 for degradation and promotes cell proliferation. Transactivates host cyclin A promoter through its J domain. From Simian virus 40 (SV40).
    450..571     +  polyA_signal   SV40 poly(A) signal: SV40 polyadenylation signal
    623..742     -  CDS            hPEST: PEST degradation sequence from mouse ornithine decarboxylase human codon-optimized
    746..2395    -  CDS            luciferase: firefly luciferase synthetic luc2 version of the luciferase gene
   3018..3109    -  misc_feature   pause site: RNA polymerase II transcriptional pause signal from the human α2 globin gene
   3123..3171    -  polyA_signal   poly(A) signal: synthetic polyadenylation signal
   3234..3275    +  promoter       AmpR promoter (fragment): bla
   3276..4136    +  CDS            AmpR: β-lactamase confers resistance to ampicillin, carbenicillin, and related antibiotics
   4336..4924    +  rep_origin     ori: high-copy-number ColE1/pMB1/pBR322/pUC origin of replication
   5104..5235    -  CDS            TcR (fragment): tetracycline efflux protein; tet; confers resistance to tetracycline
   5251..5299    -  polyA_signal   poly(A) signal: synthetic polyadenylation signal
   5323..6360    -  CDS            HygR: hygromycin B phosphotransferase confers resistance to hygromycin
   6391..256     -  promoter       SV40 promoter (across the origin): SV40 enhancer and early promoter
