[The description below was written by a language model from this plasmid's Addgene catalogue record and pLannotate feature annotations shown in this document.]
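Description:
pPGC1a_Distal Promoter-FLuc2P is a mammalian promoter-reporter plasmid built on the Promega pGL4.15 backbone, a promoterless luciferase vector into which a test promoter is placed upstream of the reporter. The insert is the human PPARGC1A (PGC-1alpha) distal promoter, described as spanning -500 to +52 relative to the transcription start and catalogued as about 500 bp, cloned between NheI and HindIII sites that both remain intact. The automated annotation does not label the promoter itself, but it would lie in the unannotated stretch between the luciferase coding sequence and the upstream synthetic poly(A) signal and RNA polymerase II pause site. These two elements limit read-through transcription from the backbone into the reporter.

The reporter is the synthetic luc2 firefly luciferase fused at its C-terminus to a human codon-optimized PEST degradation sequence from mouse ornithine decarboxylase, followed by the SV40 late poly(A) signal. The PEST tag shortens the protein's half-life, so luminescence follows changes in promoter activity more closely than a stable luciferase would. A separate cassette uses the SV40 enhancer/early promoter to drive hygromycin B phosphotransferase, terminated by a synthetic poly(A) signal, which allows selection of stably transfected mammalian cells. In bacteria the plasmid is maintained by a high-copy ColE1/pUC-type origin and ampicillin resistance (β-lactamase). The short large T antigen and tetracycline-resistance fragments in the annotation appear to be residual backbone sequence matches rather than functional genes.

The construct is suited to measuring transcriptional activity of the PGC-1alpha distal promoter in transient or stable reporter assays. The associated publication concerns a CRTC1/MAML2-driven PGC-1alpha–IGF-1 circuit.
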