Addgene plasmid #154260: pPGC1a_Distal Promoter-FLuc2P
Purpose: Destabilized firefly luciferase reporter containing the upstream Human PGC-1alpha Distal Promoter from -500 to +52.
Depositing lab: Antonio Amelio. Depositing organization: University of North Carolina at Chapel Hill. Publication: CRTC1/MAML2 directs a PGC-1alpha-IGF-1 circuit that confers vulnerability to PPARgamma inhibition. Musicant AM, Parag-Sharma K, Gong W, Sengupta M, Chatterjee A, Henry EC, Tsai YH, Hayward MC, Sheth S, Betancourt R, Hackman TG, Padilla RJ, Parker JS, Giudice J, Flaveny CA, Hayes DN, Amelio AL. Cell Rep. 2021 Feb 23;34(8):108768. doi: 10.1016/j.celrep.2021.108768. PubMed 33626346.
Backbone
  Vector backbone: pGL4.15
  Backbone manufacturer: Promega
  Backbone size w/o insert (bp): 5969
  Total vector size (bp): 6469
  Vector type: Mammalian Expression
  Selectable markers: Hygromycin
Growth in bacteria
  Bacterial resistance: Ampicillin, 100 μg/mL
  Growth temperature: 37°C
  Growth strain: DH5alpha
  Copy number: High Copy
Gene/Insert
  Gene/Insert name: PGC-1a Distal Promoter (alt name: PPARGC1A Distal Promoter)
  Species: H. sapiens (human)
  Insert size (bp): 500
  GenBank ID: Gene ID: 10891
  Entrez Gene: PPARGC1A (a.k.a. LEM6, PGC-1(alpha), PGC-1alpha, PGC-1v, PGC1, PGC1A, PPARGC1)
  Promoter: Human PGC-1alpha Distal Promoter
  Cloning method: Restriction Enzyme; 5′ cloning site NheI (not destroyed); 3′ cloning site HindIII (not destroyed)
  Sequencing primers: 5′ RVprimer3
Terms and licenses: Academic/Nonprofit Terms; Industry Terms: Not Available to Industry
How to cite: pPGC1a_Distal Promoter-FLuc2P was a gift from Antonio Amelio (Addgene plasmid # 154260 ; http://n2t.net/addgene:154260 ; RRID:Addgene_154260)
